Addgene plasmid #132045: pDONR221_SLC19A3
Purpose: Gateway entry clone with codon-optimized ORF sequence for subcloning into custom expression vectors
Depositing lab: RESOLUTE Consortium & Giulio Superti-Furga. Depositing organization: CeMM Research Center for Molecular Medicine. Publication: The RESOLUTE consortium: unlocking SLC transporters for drug discovery. Superti-Furga G, Lackner D, Wiedmer T, Ingles-Prieto A, Barbosa B, Girardi E, Goldmann U, Gurtl B, Klavins K, Klimek C, Lindinger S, Lineiro-Retes E, Muller AC, Onstein S, Redinger G, Reil D, Sedlyarov V, Wolf G, Crawford M, Everley R, ... Steppan CM. Nat Rev Drug Discov. 2020 Jul;19(7):429-430. doi: 10.1038/d41573-020-00056-6. PubMed 32265506.
Backbone
  Vector backbone: pDONR221
  Backbone manufacturer: Thermo Fisher Scientific
  Backbone size w/o insert (bp): 2550
  Vector type: Mammalian Expression
Growth in bacteria
  Bacterial resistance: Kanamycin, 50 μg/mL
  Growth temperature: 37°C
  Growth strain: Stbl3
  Copy number: High Copy
Gene/Insert
  Gene/Insert name: SLC19A3 (alt name: THTR2)
  Species: H. sapiens (human)
  Insert size (bp): 1488
  Entrez Gene: SLC19A3 (a.k.a. THTR2)
  Cloning method: Gateway Cloning
  Sequencing primers: 5′ M13-fwd; 3′ M13-rev
Terms and licenses: Academic/Nonprofit Terms; Industry Terms
Depositor comments: For more information on the full Resolute plasmid collection, please see www.addgene.org/depositor-collections/re-solute/. Please provide your feedback on this plasmid to the RESOLUTE consortium by filling out their RESOLUTE repository feedback form: https://forms.office.com/Pages/ResponsePage.aspx?id=0e05yklzmkS7rjFGQL4N7z4feCLQvEJAmVcOCM_u885UN1JJRko0Ukg4TVQwNTZLOUxPQVJWT1NHUCQlQCN0PWcu
How to cite: pDONR221_SLC19A3 was a gift from RESOLUTE Consortium & Giulio Superti-Furga (Addgene plasmid # 132045 ; http://n2t.net/addgene:132045 ; RRID:Addgene_132045)
