[The description below was written by a language model from this plasmid's Addgene catalogue record and pLannotate feature annotations shown in this document.]
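Description:
pDONR221_SLC19A3 is a Gateway entry clone built on the pDONR221 backbone and carrying a codon-optimized open reading frame for human SLC19A3 (also known as THTR2), a solute carrier that mediates high-affinity thiamine uptake and lacks folate transport activity. The sequenced plasmid is about 4.0 kb, consistent with the 1,488 bp insert in a roughly 2.55 kb backbone. It is maintained in E. coli at high copy through a ColE1/pUC-type origin and selected with kanamycin via the aph(3')-Ia resistance gene.

The ORF is flanked directly by attL1 and attL2, the recombination sites used in the Gateway LR reaction, so the coding sequence can be moved directionally and in frame into any attR-containing destination vector. Although the catalogue lists the vector type as mammalian expression, no eukaryotic promoter, polyadenylation signal or epitope tag is annotated. The entry clone is therefore a shuttle for the ORF, and expression depends on the regulatory elements and any tags supplied by the chosen destination vector. The rrnB T1 and T2 terminators upstream of attL1 insulate the insert from read-through transcription in bacteria. A T7 promoter lies just outside attL2 on the reverse strand, and the short lacI and lacZα fragments are backbone remnants. M13 forward and reverse priming sites in the backbone are used to sequence across the insert.

The plasmid belongs to a large consortium collection of SLC transporter clones intended to support systematic study of this protein family for drug discovery. It serves as the source of the SLC19A3 ORF for subcloning into custom expression vectors.
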