Features (pLannotate 1.2.2; 10 found; start..end, strand, type, name):
    121..213     +  CDS            lacI (fragment): lac repressor; lacI; The lac repressor binds to the lac operator to inhibit transcription in E. coli. This inhibition can be relieved by adding lactose or isopropyl-β-D-thiogalactopyranoside (IPTG).
    268..295     -  terminator     rrnB T2 terminator: transcription terminator T2 from the E. coli rrnB gene
    427..470     +  terminator     rrnB T1 terminator: Escherichia coli rrnB; transcription terminator T1 from the E. coli rrnB gene
    517..553     -  CDS            lacZα (fragment): LacZα fragment of β-galactosidase; lacZ fragment
    569..668     +  protein_bind   attL1: mutant version of attL; recombination site for the Gateway® LR reaction LR Clonase™
    674..2161    +  CDS            SLC19A3: S19A3_HUMAN - Experimental evidence at protein level: Swiss-Prot protein existence level 1. Mediates high affinity thiamine uptake, probably via a proton anti-port mechanism. Has no folate transport activity. From Homo sapiens (Human).
   2163..2262    -  protein_bind   attL2: mutant version of attL; recombination site for the Gateway® LR reaction LR Clonase™
   2280..2298    -  promoter       T7 promoter: promoter for bacteriophage T7 RNA polymerase
   2432..3241    +  CDS            KanR: aminoglycoside phosphotransferase; aph(3')-Ia; confers resistance to kanamycin in bacteria or G418 (Geneticin®) in eukaryotes
   3388..3976    +  rep_origin     ori: high-copy-number ColE1/pMB1/pBR322/pUC origin of replication
>Addgene plasmid #132045 | pDONR221_SLC19A3 | addgene full sequence | sequence record 261835 | Addgene NGS Result
CTTTCCTGCGTTATCCCCTGATTCTGTGGATAACCGTATTACCGCCTTTGAGTGAGCTGATACCGCTCGC
CGCAGCCGAACGACCGAGCGCAGCGAGTCAGTGAGCGAGGAAGCGGAAGAGCGCCCAATACGCAAACCGC
CTCTCCCCGCGCGTTGGCCGATTCATTAATGCAGCTGGCACGACAGGTTTCCCGACTGGAAAGCGGGCAG
TGAGCGCAACGCAATTAATACGCGTACCGCTAGCCAGGAAGAGTTTGTAGAAACGCAAAAAGGCCATCCG
TCAGGATGGCCTTCTGCTTAGTTTGATGCCTGGCAGTTTATGGCGGGCGTCCTGCCCGCCACCCTCCGGG
CCGTTGCTTCACAACGTTCAAATCCGCTCCCGGCGGATTTGTCCTACTCAGGAGAGCGTTCACCGACAAA
CAACAGATAAAACGAAAGGCCCAGTCTTCCGACTGAGCCTTTCGTTTTATTTGATGCCTGGCAGTTCCCT
ACTCTCGCGTTAACGCTAGCATGGATGTTTTCCCAGTCACGACGTTGTAAAACGACGGCCAGTCTTAAGC
TCGGGCCCCAAATAATGATTTTATTTTGACTGATAGTGACCTGTTCGTTGCAACACATTGATGAGCAATG
CTTTTTTATAATGCCAACTTTGTACAAAAAAGCAGGCTCCACCATGGACTGCTACAGGACCAGCCTGAGC
TCCTCTTGGATCTATCCTACCGTGATCCTGTGCCTGTTTGGCTTCTTTAGCATGATGCGCCCTTCCGAGC
CATTCCTGATCCCCTACCTGTCCGGCCCTGACAAGAACCTGACCTCTGCCGAGATCACAAATGAGATCTT
TCCCGTGTGGACATACTCTTATCTGGTGCTGCTGCTGCCCGTGTTCGTGCTGACCGATTACGTGCGGTAT
AAGCCAGTGATCATCCTGCAGGGCATCTCCTTTATCATCACCTGGCTGCTGCTGCTGTTCGGACAGGGAG
TGAAGACAATGCAGGTGGTGGAGTTCTTTTACGGAATGGTGACCGCAGCAGAGGTGGCATACTATGCCTA
CATCTATTCCGTGGTGTCTCCAGAGCACTACCAGCGGGTGTCTGGCTATTGCAGAAGCGTGACCCTGGCA
GCATACACAGCAGGAAGCGTGCTGGCACAGCTGCTGGTGTCACTCGCGAACATGAGTTACTTCTATCTGA
ATGTGATCTCCCTGGCCAGCGTGTCCGTGGCCTTCCTGTTTTCTCTGTTCCTGCCCATGCCTAAGAAGAG
CATGTTCTTTCACGCCAAGCCCTCCCGCGAGATCAAGAAGAGCTCCTCTGTGAACCCTGTGCTGGAGGAG
ACCCACGAGGGAGAGGCACCTGGATGCGAGGAGCAGAAGCCAACCTCCGAGATCCTGTCTACAAGCGGCA
AGCTGAACAAGGGCCAGCTGAATTCTCTGAAGCCAAGCAATGTGACAGTGGACGTGTTCGTGCAGTGGTT
TCAGGATCTGAAGGAGTGTTACAGCTCCAAGCGGCTGTTCTATTGGAGCCTGTGGTGGGCCTTCGCCACC
GCAGGCTTTAACCAGGTGCTGAATTACGTGCAGATCCTGTGGGACTATAAGGCCCCCTCCCAGGATTCTA
GCATCTACAACGGCGCCGTGGAGGCCATCGCCACCTTCGGCGGAGCAGTGGCAGCCTTTGCCGTGGGCTA
TGTGAAAGTGAATTGGGACCTGCTGGGAGAGCTGGCCCTGGTGGTGTTTTCTGTGGTGAACGCCGGCAGC
CTGTTCCTGATGCACTACACAGCCAATATCTGGGCCTGTTACGCCGGCTATCTGATCTTTAAGTCCTCTT
ATATGCTGCTGATCACCATCGCCGTGTTCCAGATCGCCGTGAACCTGAATGTGGAGCGGTACGCCCTGGT
GTTCGGCATCAACACCTTCATCGCCCTGGTCATCCAGACCATCATGACAGTGATCGTGGTGGATCAGAGA
GGCCTGAATCTGCCCGTGAGCATCCAGTTCCTGGTGTACGGCAGCTATTTTGCCGTGATCGCCGGCATCT
TCCTGATGAGGAGCATGTACATCACCTATAGCACAAAGTCCCAGAAGGACGTGCAGTCCCCAGCCCCCTC
TGAGAACCCAGACGTGAGCCACCCCGAGGAGGAGAGCAATATCATCATGTCCACCAAGCTGGACCCAGCT
TTCTTGTACAAAGTTGGCATTATAAGAAAGCATTGCTTATCAATTTGTTGCAACGAACAGGTCACTATCA
GTCAAAATAAAATCATTATTTGCCATCCAGCTGATATCCCCTATAGTGAGTCGTATTACATGGTCATAGC
TGTTTCCTGGCAGCTCTGGCCCGTGTCTCAAAATCTCTGATGTTACATTGCACAAGATAAAAATATATCA
TCATGAACAATAAAACTGTCTGCTTACATAAACAGTAATACAAGGGGTGTTATGAGCCATATTCAACGGG
AAACGTCGAGGCCGCGATTAAATTCCAACATGGATGCTGATTTATATGGGTATAAATGGGCTCGCGATAA
TGTCGGGCAATCAGGTGCGACAATCTATCGCTTGTATGGGAAGCCCGATGCGCCAGAGTTGTTTCTGAAA
CATGGCAAAGGTAGCGTTGCCAATGATGTTACAGATGAGATGGTCAGACTAAACTGGCTGACGGAATTTA
TGCCTCTTCCGACCATCAAGCATTTTATCCGTACTCCTGATGATGCATGGTTACTCACCACTGCGATCCC
CGGAAAAACAGCATTCCAGGTATTAGAAGAATATCCTGATTCAGGTGAAAATATTGTTGATGCGCTGGCA
GTGTTCCTGCGCCGGTTGCATTCGATTCCTGTTTGTAATTGTCCTTTTAACAGCGATCGCGTATTTCGTC
TCGCTCAGGCGCAATCACGAATGAATAACGGTTTGGTTGATGCGAGTGATTTTGATGACGAGCGTAATGG
CTGGCCTGTTGAACAAGTCTGGAAAGAAATGCATAAACTTTTGCCATTCTCACCGGATTCAGTCGTCACT
CATGGTGATTTCTCACTTGATAACCTTATTTTTGACGAGGGGAAATTAATAGGTTGTATTGATGTTGGAC
GAGTCGGAATCGCAGACCGATACCAGGATCTTGCCATCCTATGGAACTGCCTCGGTGAGTTTTCTCCTTC
ATTACAGAAACGGCTTTTTCAAAAATATGGTATTGATAATCCTGATATGAATAAATTGCAGTTTCATTTG
ATGCTCGATGAGTTTTTCTAATCAGAATTGGTTAATTGGTTGTAACACTGGCAGAGCATTACGCTGACTT
GACGGGACGGCGCAAGCTCATGACCAAAATCCCTTAACGTGAGTTACGCGTCGTTCCACTGAGCGTCAGA
CCCCGTAGAAAAGATCAAAGGATCTTCTTGAGATCCTTTTTTTCTGCGCGTAATCTGCTGCTTGCAAACA
AAAAAACCACCGCTACCAGCGGTGGTTTGTTTGCCGGATCAAGAGCTACCAACTCTTTTTCCGAAGGTAA
CTGGCTTCAGCAGAGCGCAGATACCAAATACTGTTCTTCTAGTGTAGCCGTAGTTAGGCCACCACTTCAA
GAACTCTGTAGCACCGCCTACATACCTCGCTCTGCTAATCCTGTTACCAGTGGCTGCTGCCAGTGGCGAT
AAGTCGTGTCTTACCGGGTTGGACTCAAGACGATAGTTACCGGATAAGGCGCAGCGGTCGGGCTGAACGG
GGGGTTCGTGCACACAGCCCAGCTTGGAGCGAACGACCTACACCGAACTGAGATACCTACAGCGTGAGCT
ATGAGAAAGCGCCACGCTTCCCGAAGGGAGAAAGGCGGACAGGTATCCGGTAAGCGGCAGGGTCGGAACA
GGAGAGCGCACGAGGGAGCTTCCAGGGGGAAACGCCTGGTATCTTTATAGTCCTGTCGGGTTTCGCCACC
TCTGACTTGAGCGTCGATTTTTGTGATGCTCGTCAGGGGGGCGGAGCCTATGGAAAAACGCCAGCAACGC
GGCCTTTTTACGGTTCCTGGCCTTTTGCTGGCCTTTTGCTCACATGTT
