>Addgene plasmid #132045 | pDONR221_SLC19A3 | depositor partial sequence | sequence record 253490 | Codon-optimized ORF of SLC19A3
ATGGACTGCTACAGGACCAGCCTGAGCTCCTCTTGGATCTATCCTACCGTGATCCTGTGCCTGTTTGGCT
TCTTTAGCATGATGCGCCCTTCCGAGCCATTCCTGATCCCCTACCTGTCCGGCCCTGACAAGAACCTGAC
CTCTGCCGAGATCACAAATGAGATCTTTCCCGTGTGGACATACTCTTATCTGGTGCTGCTGCTGCCCGTG
TTCGTGCTGACCGATTACGTGCGGTATAAGCCAGTGATCATCCTGCAGGGCATCTCCTTTATCATCACCT
GGCTGCTGCTGCTGTTCGGACAGGGAGTGAAGACAATGCAGGTGGTGGAGTTCTTTTACGGAATGGTGAC
CGCAGCAGAGGTGGCATACTATGCCTACATCTATTCCGTGGTGTCTCCAGAGCACTACCAGCGGGTGTCT
GGCTATTGCAGAAGCGTGACCCTGGCAGCATACACAGCAGGAAGCGTGCTGGCACAGCTGCTGGTGTCAC
TCGCGAACATGAGTTACTTCTATCTGAATGTGATCTCCCTGGCCAGCGTGTCCGTGGCCTTCCTGTTTTC
TCTGTTCCTGCCCATGCCTAAGAAGAGCATGTTCTTTCACGCCAAGCCCTCCCGCGAGATCAAGAAGAGC
TCCTCTGTGAACCCTGTGCTGGAGGAGACCCACGAGGGAGAGGCACCTGGATGCGAGGAGCAGAAGCCAA
CCTCCGAGATCCTGTCTACAAGCGGCAAGCTGAACAAGGGCCAGCTGAATTCTCTGAAGCCAAGCAATGT
GACAGTGGACGTGTTCGTGCAGTGGTTTCAGGATCTGAAGGAGTGTTACAGCTCCAAGCGGCTGTTCTAT
TGGAGCCTGTGGTGGGCCTTCGCCACCGCAGGCTTTAACCAGGTGCTGAATTACGTGCAGATCCTGTGGG
ACTATAAGGCCCCCTCCCAGGATTCTAGCATCTACAACGGCGCCGTGGAGGCCATCGCCACCTTCGGCGG
AGCAGTGGCAGCCTTTGCCGTGGGCTATGTGAAAGTGAATTGGGACCTGCTGGGAGAGCTGGCCCTGGTG
GTGTTTTCTGTGGTGAACGCCGGCAGCCTGTTCCTGATGCACTACACAGCCAATATCTGGGCCTGTTACG
CCGGCTATCTGATCTTTAAGTCCTCTTATATGCTGCTGATCACCATCGCCGTGTTCCAGATCGCCGTGAA
CCTGAATGTGGAGCGGTACGCCCTGGTGTTCGGCATCAACACCTTCATCGCCCTGGTCATCCAGACCATC
ATGACAGTGATCGTGGTGGATCAGAGAGGCCTGAATCTGCCCGTGAGCATCCAGTTCCTGGTGTACGGCA
GCTATTTTGCCGTGATCGCCGGCATCTTCCTGATGAGGAGCATGTACATCACCTATAGCACAAAGTCCCA
GAAGGACGTGCAGTCCCCAGCCCCCTCTGAGAACCCAGACGTGAGCCACCCCGAGGAGGAGAGCAATATC
ATCATGTCCACCAAGCTG
